Addgene plasmid #170844: pYI048
Purpose: (pGH3.17::SMT2-FLAG::tOCS)
Depositing lab: Christian Fankhauser. Depositing organization: Universite de Lausanne (UNIL). Publication: A combination of plasma membrane sterol biosynthesis and autophagy is required for shade-induced hypocotyl elongation. Ince YC, Krahmer J, Fiorucci AS, Trevisan M, Galvao VC, Wigger L, Pradervand S, Fouillen L, Van Delft P, Genva M, Mongrand S, Gallart-Ayala H, Ivanisevic J, Fankhauser C. Nat Commun. 2022 Oct 10;13(1):5659. doi: 10.1038/s41467-022-33384-9. PubMed 36216814.
Backbone
  Vector backbone: pYI001
  Vector type: Plant Expression
Growth in bacteria
  Bacterial resistance: Streptomycin, 50 μg/mL
  Growth temperature: 37°C
  Growth strain: DH5alpha
  Copy number: High Copy
Gene/Insert
  Gene/Insert name: pGH3.17::SMT2-FLAG
  Promoter: GH3.17p
  Cloning method: Gibson Cloning
  Sequencing primers: 5′ ATCCAAGCTCAAGCTAAGCTCATAAACATTTACCTTTCATGG; 3′ TATCTCATTAAAGCAGGATCCTCACTTGTCATCGTCGTCCTTGTAATCAGAACTCTCCTCCGGT
Terms and licenses: Academic/Nonprofit Terms; Industry Terms: Not Available to Industry
Depositor comments: Please visit https://doi.org/10.1101/2021.06.16.448628 for bioRxiv preprint.
How to cite: pYI048 was a gift from Christian Fankhauser (Addgene plasmid # 170844 ; http://n2t.net/addgene:170844 ; RRID:Addgene_170844)
