[The description below was written by a language model from this plasmid's Addgene catalogue record and pLannotate feature annotations shown in this document.]
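Description:
pYI048 is a plant expression plasmid of about 15.6 kb built on the pYI001 backbone. Its feature table shows the layout of a binary T-DNA vector for Agrobacterium-mediated transformation. Nopaline-type left and right border repeats flank the plant-directed cassettes. Outside the borders, a high-copy ColE1/pUC-type origin with a bom site supports propagation in E. coli, while the pVS1 oriV, RepA and StaA functions provide replication and stable maintenance in Agrobacterium. Bacterial selection is by streptomycin, conferred by an aadA (SmR) aminoglycoside adenylyltransferase gene, which also confers spectinomycin resistance. This gene lies downstream of a class 1 integron Pc promoter fragment and a remnant of a gentamicin resistance gene.

The insert, assembled by Gibson cloning, places the Arabidopsis thaliana SMT2 (also called CVP1) coding sequence under the GH3.17 promoter. SMT2 encodes a sterol methyltransferase that converts 24-methylene lophenol to 24-ethylidene lophenol. The promoter itself is not annotated in the feature table but presumably occupies the unannotated region upstream of the coding sequence. SMT2 is fused at its C-terminus to a FLAG epitope for immunodetection, and the cassette ends with the octopine synthase terminator.

A second, oppositely oriented cassette within the T-DNA encodes EGFP fused to an N-terminal fragment of Arabidopsis basic chitinase, probably a signal peptide. It is preceded by a TEV-type 5' leader element and followed by a CaMV poly(A) signal. Its promoter is not identified, and no conventional plant antibiotic or herbicide marker is annotated, so this reporter may serve as a visual marker for transformants. The associated publication concerns plasma membrane sterol biosynthesis in shade-induced hypocotyl elongation, consistent with use of the construct to express tagged SMT2 in the GH3.17 expression domain.
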