Features (pLannotate 1.2.2; 19 found; start..end, strand, type, name):
   4156..5238    +  CDS            SMT2: SMT2_ARATH - Also known as CVP1. Experimental evidence at protein level: Swiss-Prot protein existence level 1. Catalyzes the methyl transfer from S-adenosyl-methionine to the methylene group of 24-methylene lophenol to form 24-ethylidene lophenol. From Arabidopsis thaliana (Mouse-ear cress).
   5239..5262    +  CDS            FLAG: FLAG® epitope tag, followed by an enterokinase cleavage site
   5271..5978    +  terminator     OCS terminator: octopine synthase terminator
   5994..6151    -  polyA_signal   CaMV poly(A) signal (fragment): cauliflower mosaic virus polyadenylation signal
   6221..6937    -  CDS            EGFP: EGFP is a basic (constitutively fluorescent) green fluorescent protein published in 1996, derived from Aequorea victoria. It is reported to be a rapidly-maturing weak dimer with moderate acid sensitivity.
   6938..7015    -  CDS            CHI-B (fragment): CHIB_ARATH - Also known as PR3. Experimental evidence at protein level: Swiss-Prot protein existence level 1. Defense against chitin-containing fungal pathogens. Seems particularly implicated in resistance to jasmonate-inducing pathogens such as A.brassicicola. In vitro antifungal activity against T.reesei, but not against A.solani, F.oxysporum, S.sclerotiorum, G.graminis and P.megasperma. From Arabidopsis thaliana (Mouse-ear cress).
   7073..7109    -  ncRNA          PK1-TEV CVMV: Accession: RF01102 - 5'-leader pseudoknot of TEV/CVMV
   7573..7597    -  misc_feature   LB T-DNA repeat: left border repeat from nopaline C58 T-DNA
   7856..7879    +  promoter       Pc promoter (fragment): intI1 (promoter lies within the coding sequence); class 1 integron promoter
   8055..8111    +  CDS            GmR (fragment): gentamycin acetyltransferase; aacC1; confers resistance to gentamycin
   8122..8909    +  CDS            SmR (fragment): aminoglycoside adenylyltransferase (Murphy, 1985); aadA; confers resistance to spectinomycin and streptomycin
   9155..9743    +  rep_origin     ori: high-copy-number ColE1/pMB1/pBR322/pUC origin of replication
   9929..10069   -  misc_feature   bom: basis of mobility region from pBR322
  10171..10210   -  CDS            rop (fragment): Rop protein, which maintains plasmids at low copy number; rop
  10413..10607   -  rep_origin     pVS1 oriV: origin of replication for the Pseudomonas plasmid pVS1 (Heeb et al., 2000)
  10673..11746   -  CDS            pVS1 RepA: replication protein from the Pseudomonas plasmid pVS1 (Heeb et al., 2000)
  12175..12804   -  CDS            pVS1 StaA: stability protein from the Pseudomonas plasmid pVS1 (Heeb et al., 2000)
  13364..13765   -  CDS            Y4CG_SINFN (fragment): Protein inferred from homology: Swiss-Prot protein existence level 3. From Sinorhizobium fredii (strain NBRC 101917 / NGR234).
  14135..14159   -  misc_feature   RB T-DNA repeat: right border repeat from nopaline C58 T-DNA
>Addgene plasmid #170844 | pYI048 | addgene full sequence | sequence record 343884 | Addgene NGS Result
GTGGTACACCAGTCATTTACTTGCCTACTCAATAGAAGTTTTCACTTTTGATTTTGTATTTCTCTCCATA
AGTATAATATTAGGAATAATTAAAGCTATATAAGTAAAGAATGCGAAAATCTTGATGGATTTAACATTAT
ATATATATATATATATATATATCTTTCTAGATTTAGATTTAAACTCGGATTGTTATGCAATGACGCAACT
AGTATAAATGACTAGGCTACATCTTACATGTTATGGTCAGCTAAAAATTGTTATGTTAAATGTGTGATTA
AAATTAATTTAATTGAGGTGTATGTACACACGAAGGATTTTATATTGCTATAGATAGATAAATAAATAAA
AATAATTTATACTGTTTGGACTGACCAAGTTATAACACTAAGAAAAACAATAATATGGGAATTCCACAGT
TTATTTTTCACTAATTTTCAAAATCCGTTATTTTTTTTTAAAAAATGTTCTAACTAAACGAGAGAATTAA
AGTTATATTCTCTTCAAGGAAGCTGGCAAATTTATTTAAAGTCTCACTTGTACATCAAACGTACGTTGAA
TCATTTATAAGAGCTGAGTGTGTAAGATACGTAATTTAAATTTGACAAGTCATTAGCTTTGCCAAATATT
TCGAACACTATGAAGTCTGTGATCATTAACTTATTTTTCTTGTCAACAGAAGTCACATGTTACATCACAA
ATCCTAATTAGTAGAACACTAGAAATCAGATTTAGCTATAACCATCCAACATATAAGCTATACACTTGAT
TTTTGGAGACTTGTGGGTAAACTAACTACTCTTGAAATGTGAGACTCACATGTAAGTCTTGTTTCGGTAA
TTAATCTCTAAATTTTAATCTTATGTAACCCTACGTTAATAGACCGAATAATATTTTTTAACTTGAGTAA
ATCGAAATCAATACTCATATTACTAGATTATAATCTCATATCATATTCCTAATTTTTATTGTATTTTTTC
TGTTTCTCTTATTGCCATTTATCTGAAATTTTCTTTTTAATTTATTTTCTCTTATGGTTTTGTCGTGATT
CAGGAGTAGTAATTAATTCACGTCATGCGCGATTTAATATGAATTTAAAAATGTTATCTCAGTCCATGAG
AAGTAGTAATTGTGTTGTGCGTATTGGTTTGAAGTAGTCCACCAAAAGAGCAATAAATGCAAAGCTCGTA
ACTTTGACCTATTTTTTGTTTGTCTTATTACACTACTGATTTTTTTTTCCTTTGCCATGTCTATACAGTA
TACACTATTATTCTCTCTTATTTTTCAATATATGAACTACATAACACATTTAATATAAACAACATGCATT
AGTTTACATTAGATAGAAAACTTAAGCTGTTACATGATCCAGGACTTTGGTATCCTAGTGGCATGTCCGC
ATGTGTTGCAATCTCTTAAAACTCTCAAACAGCAACTACAACATATTCTACATAGTCTCTAGATTTGTTT
GGGTCAACCATATAGTCTCGAATTTAAACGTCAAATTCACAGTACGTATATGGTTCTTAACCACTGTATG
CCAATTATTATCACTAACCCTTTCAATTATACTGTATTTGAAACCCGAATCTTATATTAACCTTAGCGTT
TTAGGCTTAAGTTTATTGTTGACTTTCGAACTGTTAACATACTTTTATGGGTGTATATATATGACTTATG
CTACAACCAACTTTTGATCCTTTAACTTCTAGCATAAGTCCATGACTGTAGTTTCCAATGGATATGCTTA
GAATCCCGTTGACATATATTTTGAGTGAAGAATTAGATGATGAACAATATAAAAGTATTTAAGCCTTTTA
ACAAAAATATAAAAATATATTAAAAAAAAATCCTGTTAATAAATTCTTTTACGGGAATGACCAATCAAAA
TATATGTGGGCTTATTGTTCCACGAACCAGGATGAAACACATCAGATGATACATCATTCAAAGGTTTTGC
GAAAGTTCTTTTTATCTAACTAGGATTTCGGATGGTTTGCCTAAAATAACATAATAGAAGAAAATATGGG
CGTTACGTATCAGGAAAATATTATCACAAAACAACATTTCAAGAATTCATTACTTTTAAAACAGAAATAG
TAAGGTTAGAAAATATTCAAAAAGAGTGCATGTCTTTTAAAGTTGATGGGTCGGTCTTATAGATTGCGCA
TGTCCTGTATCTCTCCCAAACATTGTGGACCGGTCTATGTATTTGTGAAAGGAAATATGCCAACTTTTAC
TAGTCTCTCTCTCGCATGTGTGTGAGTGAAATAGTTTTAATATTTCAAATTTATTTCCAAAACAATTCTT
ACAAGGATTATCAACTGCGCAGCTTAAAAAATCCAATTATACTCAACTAGTATTATCACTCTATAGTTCA
GAATACTTTTCTTGAAAATATGAAATATATATAAACTATAAATTTTATGTTTTTATATTATTTAATGAAG
ACAATCAATGGGATTAAGACCATTAACGTGTGAAACATAAGACATATATGATTTATCGTAAGGTTGAGAA
TCTATGTATGCTTTTTCAGGGACCAAAAGGAATATATAACATCCCTTCAGAAAAAAAAAGATTTACATGA
TTTGGGTTGTTACGTTTCAAAAAGAAAATTAAAACTCTAGTTTAAAATCTGGTAGATGTTTCAGCCCCTT
GTTTAATAAATCTGAAACGAGATTCTCACCATCATTTTTTTGGGATAAATTATCACTATTATTTTCATAT
ATATGTTATTTTAAATTGATTATTAATTATTTAGTAGAATGGTATAATCATGAATTATAAACAAATACGT
GGAATAAAATAACTAAATCGAGATGTTTAATTAAATCAACTTAATTGTCAAGGAAAAGATTTATTTTAGT
TTTATCATTAAATGACTAAACCAAAATAAACTAAGCAATATAAAAAGCCTAAAGCAAAGGAATTGACGAA
ACATGCCTAAAGTGTATGACATAGCGTATTTGAATGAAATTTGTTCACGAGAAAAAGATCATCTTCTCCA
AACCCTCTCAGGCCTCTTTTCTCTCTGTTCACATCTGTTTCCTCGTCACACAAGACATATACATTAACCT
AATTCAACTGTTCCATGTCTTTTAAAGTTTTCTTGATGGAATTAAGCTGATGCATGTTATTTTATGTTGT
AATTATCATCATTTATGGTTAGTTAGTCAATTGGTCTATTTATATTATATGTATATCAACGTAACGACCC
TATCATATGCATTTGGATCTGCATCACCAAGATGATGACTTTATAATATCCAAGAGATTTAACAATCTTA
ACAATCCTTCTCTCTCTTAATCTTGATTGCCATAAGTCAAACTTGAGATTATTTAATTACTATATGGAGC
CCAATTATCGCATGTAAATGAGGTTAATATAAATAGGCAGATTTAAACTAACATATATGTCAATGGAATT
TGAATAACTAAGAGTTGTTTAGTATTTCACAGCAATGCAAATATACAGGTTTTAAGAACAATATGCAAAT
GAATTTAAGGGATATATAAAAAGTTCTTAAAGAAAATTCCATAGCCACATATATAAAGAATTTGTTAACT
TAAGCTATCATATACTTCTTTTTAGTATAAACTTTATTTGAAAAATTTGCATGTGAGTTCATAAAGGTTT
CAACGAGTTCCTAAATAAAATCTAGCTAAGAGGCAATATTAGATGAGTATAGTGAAGACCAAGTGAGTAT
ATCTTTTGGCAGACATATGCAAATCTTGTGAATATGATTGGATTGATATTATTCAACGGATCATAAAGAA
AGAGCTTGATTGGAGGATTAAACAGCATATAAACAAATATGATATTAAACAAAAAATAACATATAAAATT
ATAGGGAAAGCCTGCACAGGTAATATTGACCAACAATAGCTTCTTTCTAACTAGACAAGGCCATGTGTGT
TGTAGGACCTCCCAAATATATATTTTCTAATAATTATTTCATCATTTGCCAATTTATTATATAACCATTT
CTCATCCTTCTCCTCATACCACCAAAAACCAACCTTCAAGAACAGAGAAGAAGTGATTCTCTAAACAACA
AAAATAAAATAAAACTCTTCTTTCTCTATTTCTGTTGAAGGTACCTCATCATTGCAACACAAACTTAAAG
CTTTGTTTGTGTCTGCTTTCAGAAAATGGACTCTTTAACACTCTTCTTCACCGGTGCACTCGTCGCCGTC
GGTATCTACTGGTTCCTCTGCGTTCTCGGTCCAGCAGAGCGTAAAGGCAAACGAGCCGTAGATCTCTCTG
GTGGCTCAATCTCCGCCGAGAAAGTCCAAGACAACTACAAACAGTACTGGTCTTTCTTCCGCCGTCCAAA
AGAAATCGAAACCGCCGAGAAAGTTCCAGACTTCGTCGACACATTCTACAATCTCGTCACCGACATATAC
GAGTGGGGATGGGGACAATCCTTCCACTTCTCACCATCAATCCCCGGAAAATCTCACAAAGACGCCACGC
GCCTCCACGAAGAGATGGCCGTAGATCTGATCCAAGTCAAACCTGGTCAAAAGATCCTAGACGTCGGATG
CGGTGTCGGCGGTCCGATGCGAGCGATTGCATCTCACTCGCGAGCTAACGTAGTCGGGATTACAATAAAC
GAGTATCAGGTGAACAGAGCTCGTCTCCACAATAAGAAAGCTGGTCTCGACGCGCTTTGCGAGGTCGTGT
GTGGTAACTTCCTCCAGATGCCGTTCGATGACAACAGTTTCGACGGTGCTTATTCCATCGAAGCCACGTG
TCACGCGCCGAAGCTGGAAGAAGTGTACGCAGAGATCTACAGGGTGTTGAAACCCGGATCTATGTATGTG
TCGTACGAGTGGGTTACGACGGAGAAATTTAAGGCGGAGGATGACGAACACGTGGAGGTAATCCAAGGGA
TTGAGAGAGGCGATGCGTTACCAGGGCTTAGGGCTTACGTGGATATAGCTGAGACGGCTAAAAAGGTTGG
GTTTGAGATAGTGAAGGAGAAGGATCTGGCGAGTCCACCGGCTGAGCCGTGGTGGACTAGGCTTAAGATG
GGTAGGCTTGCTTATTGGAGGAATCACATTGTGGTTCAGATTTTGTCAGCGGTTGGAGTTGCTCCTAAAG
GAACTGTTGATGTTCATGAGATGTTGTTTAAGACTGCTGATTATTTGACCAGAGGAGGTGAAACCGGAAT
ATTCTCTCCGATGCATATGATTCTCTGCAGAAAACCGGAGTCACCGGAGGAGAGTTCTGATTACAAGGAC
GACGATGACAAGTGAGGATCCTGCTTTAATGAGATATGCGAGACGCCTATGATCGCATGATATTTGCTTT
CAATTCTGTTGTGCACGTTGTAAAAAACCTGAGCATGTGTAGCTCAGATCCTTACCGCCGGTTTCGGTTC
ATTCTAATGAATATATCACCCGTTACTATCGTATTTTTATGAATAATATTCTCCGTTCAATTTACTGATT
GTACCCTACTACTTATATGTACAATATTAAAATGAAAACAATATATTGTGCTGAATAGGTTTATAGCGAC
ATCTATGATAGAGCGCCACAATAACAAACAATTGCGTTTTATTATTACAAATCCAATTTTAAAAAAAGCG
GCAGAACCGGTCAAACCTAAAAGACTGATTACATAAATCTTATTCAAATTTCAAAAGTGCCCCAGGGGCT
AGTATCTACGACACACCGAGCGGCGAACTAATAACGCTCACTGAAGGGAACTCCGGTTCCCCGCCGGCGC
GCATGGGTGAGATTCCTTGAAGTTGAGTATTGGCCGTCCGCTCTACCGAAAGTTACGGGCACCATTCAAC
CCGGTCCAGCACGGCGGCCGGGTAACCGACTTGCTGCCCCGAGAATTATGCAGCATTTTTTTGGTGTATG
TGGGCCCCAAATGAAGTGCAGGTCAAACCTTGACAGTGACGACAAATCGTTGGGCGGGTCCAGGGCGAAT
TTTGCGACAACATGTCGAGGCTCAGCAGGACCTCTAGAGCGCCACTGGATTTTGGTTTTAGGAATTAGAA
ATTTTATTGATAGAAGTATTTTACAAATACAAATACATACTAAGGGTTTCTTATATGCTCAACACATGAG
CGAAACCCTATAAGAACCCTAATTCCCTTATCTGGGAACTACTCACACATTATTATAGAGAGAGATAGAT
TTGTAGAGAGAGACTGGTGATTTCAGCGATGCAGCCGGGCGGCGCTTACAGCTCGTCCTTCTTGTACAGC
TCGTCCATGCCGAGAGTGATCCCGGCGGCGGTCACGAACTCCAGCAGGACCATGTGATCGCGCTTCTCGT
TGGGGTCTTTGCTCAGGGCGGACTGGGTGCTCAGGTAGTGGTTGTCGGGCAGCAGCACGGGGCCGTCGCC
GATGGGGGTGTTCTGCTGGTAGTGGTCGGCGAGCTGCACGCTGCCGTCCTCGATGTTGTGGCGGATCTTG
AAGTTCACCTTGATGCCGTTCTTCTGCTTGTCGGCCATGATATAGACGTTGTGGCTGTTGTAGTTGTACT
CCAGCTTGTGCCCCAGGATGTTGCCGTCCTCCTTGAAGTCGATGCCCTTCAGCTCGATGCGGTTCACCAG
GGTGTCGCCCTCGAACTTCACCTCGGCGCGGGTCTTGTAGTTGCCGTCGTCCTTGAAGAAGATGGTGCGC
TCCTGGACGTAGCCTTCGGGCATGGCGGACTTGAAGAAGTCGTGCTGCTTCATGTGGTCGGGGTAGCGGC
TGAAGCACTGCACGCCGTAGGTCAGGGTGGTCACGAGGGTGGGCCAGGGCACGGGCAGCTTGCCGGTGGT
GCAGATGAACTTCAGGGTCAGCTTGCCGTAGGTGGCATCGCCCTCGCCCTCGCCGGACACGCTGAACTTG
TGGCCGTTTACGTCGCCGTCCAGCTCGACCAGGATGGGCACCACCCCGGTGAACAGCTCCTCGCCCTTGC
TCACCATGTCGGCCGAGGATAATGATAGGAGAAGTGAAAAGATGAGAAAGAGAAAAAGATTAGTCTTCAC
CATGGCTATCGTTCGTAAATGGTGAAAATTTTCAGAAAATTGCTTTTGCTTTAAAAGAAATGATTTAAAT
TGCTGCAATAGAAGTAGAATGCTTGATTGCTTGAGATTCGTTTGTTTTGTATATGTTGTGTTGAGAATTC
GCCCTTGTTTTGCTATTTGTGTATGTTTTCTTGTTTTGGTTTGAGTGAAGAGTGTAGTGAAGGGTTGGTT
TGTATTTATAGGTGAGAAAGGAGATTTGCATGGCAATCACGTGTAAGAATGCATGCATGCATGAGTGTGT
GTGGAGAGAGAGAGATGCTCTTACGTTGTTGTCGGGATTATGTGTTGGAAAAGAGTGACAAGTGACGAAC
AAAACAATACCACTCATCATAGCTCCGCTTATGCATGCTATGTGTGATTTGTAGCTCTTGTTCTGACATG
ACACTATGAACAATTTTTTAAAAAGAAGGTTAAACTTTTATTTAAATAAAAACCCTATGTTAATTTGGTT
TCAAGGGCGAATTCAATTCGGCGTTAATTCAGTACATTAAAAACGTCCGCAATGTGTTATTAAGTTGTCT
AAGCGTCAATTTGTTTACACCACAATATATCCTGCCACCAGCCAGCCAACAGCTCCCCGACCGGCAGCTC
GGCACAAAATCACCACTCGATACAGGCAGCCCATCAGTCCGGGACGGCGTCAGCGGGAGAGCCGTTGTAA
GGCGGCAGACTTTGCTCATGTTACCGATGCTATTCGGAAGAACGGCAACTAAGCTGCCGGGTTTGAAACA
CGGATGATCTCGCGGAGGGTAGCATGTTGATTGTAACGATGACAGAGCGTTGCTGCCTGTGATCAATTCG
GGCACGAACCCAGTGGACATAAGCCTGTTCGGTTCGTAAGCTGTAATGCAAGTAGCGTATGCGCTCACGC
AACTGGTCCAGAACCTTGACCGAACGCAGCGGTGGTAACGGCGCAGTGGCGGTTTTCATGGCTTGTTATG
ACTGTTTTTTTGGGGTACAGTCTATGCCTCGGGCATCCAAGCAGCAAGCGCGTTACGCCGTGGGTCGATG
TTTGATGTTATGGAGCAGCAACGATGTTACGCAGCAGGGCAGTCGCCCTAAAACAAAGTTAAACATCATG
GGGGAAGCGGTGATCGCCGAAGTATCGACTCAACTATCAGAGGTAGTTGGCGTCATCGAGCGCCATCTCG
AACCGACGTTGCTGGCCGTACATTTGTACGGCTCCGCAGTGGATGGCGGCCTGAAGCCACACAGTGATAT
TGATTTGCTGGTTACGGTGACCGTAAGGCTTGATGAAACAACGCGGCGAGCTTTGATCAACGACCTTTTG
GAAACTTCGGCTTCCCCTGGAGAGAGCGAGATTCTCCGCGCTGTAGAAGTCACCATTGTTGTGCACGACG
ACATCATTCCGTGGCGTTATCCAGCTAAGCGCGAACTGCAATTTGGAGAATGGCAGCGCAATGACATTCT
TGCAGGTATCTTCGAGCCAGCCACGATCGACATTGATCTGGCTATCTTGCTGACAAAAGCAAGAGAACAT
AGCGTTGCCTTGGTAGGTCCAGCGGCGGAGGAACTCTTTGATCCGGTTCCTGAACAGGATCTATTTGAGG
CGCTAAATGAAACCTTAACGCTATGGAACTCGCCGCCCGACTGGGCTGGCGATGAGCGAAATGTAGTGCT
TACGTTGTCCCGCATTTGGTACAGCGCAGTAACCGGCAAAATCGCGCCGAAGGATGTCGCTGCCGACTGG
GCAATGGAGCGCCTGCCGGCCCAGTATCAGCCCGTCATACTTGAAGCTAGACAGGCTTATCTTGGACAAG
AAGAAGATCGCTTGGCCTCGCGCGCAGATCAGTTGGAAGAATTTGTCCACTACGTGAAAGGCGAGATCAC
CAAGGTAGTCGGCAAATAATGTCTAGCTAGAAATTCGTTCAAGCCGACGCCGCTTCGCGGCGCGGCTTAA
CTCAAGCGTTAGATGCACTAAGCACATAATTGCTCACAGCCAAACTATCAGGTCAAGTCTGCTTTTATTA
TTTTTAAGCGTGCATAATAAGCCCTACACAAATTGGGAGATATATCATGCATGACCAAAATCCCTTAACG
TGAGTTTTCGTTCCACTGAGCGTCAGACCCCGTAGAAAAGATCAAAGGATCTTCTTGAGATCCTTTTTTT
CTGCGCGTAATCTGCTGCTTGCAAACAAAAAAACCACCGCTACCAGCGGTGGTTTGTTTGCCGGATCAAG
AGCTACCAACTCTTTTTCCGAAGGTAACTGGCTTCAGCAGAGCGCAGATACCAAATACTGTCCTTCTAGT
GTAGCCGTAGTTAGGCCACCACTTCAAGAACTCTGTAGCACCGCCTACATACCTCGCTCTGCTAATCCTG
TTACCAGTGGCTGCTGCCAGTGGCGATAAGTCGTGTCTTACCGGGTTGGACTCAAGACGATAGTTACCGG
ATAAGGCGCAGCGGTCGGGCTGAACGGGGGGTTCGTGCACACAGCCCAGCTTGGAGCGAACGACCTACAC
CGAACTGAGATACCTACAGCGTGAGCTATGAGAAAGCGCCACGCTTCCCGAAGGGAGAAAGGCGGACAGG
TATCCGGTAAGCGGCAGGGTCGGAACAGGAGAGCGCACGAGGGAGCTTCCAGGGGGAAACGCCTGGTATC
TTTATAGTCCTGTCGGGTTTCGCCACCTCTGACTTGAGCGTCGATTTTTGTGATGCTCGTCAGGGGGGCG
GAGCCTATGGAAAAACGCCAGCAACGCGGCCTTTTTACGGTTCCTGGCCTTTTGCTGGCCTTTTGCTCAC
ATGTTCTTTCCTGCGTTATCCCCTGATTCTGTGGATAACCGTATTACCGCCTTTGAGTGAGCTGATACCG
CTCGCCGCAGCCGAACGACCGAGCGCAGCGAGTCAGTGAGCGAGGAAGCGGAAGAGCGCCTGATGCGGTA
TTTTCTCCTTACGCATCTGTGCGGTATTTCACACCGCATATGGTGCACTCTCAGTACAATCTGCTCTGAT
GCCGCATAGTTAAGCCAGTATACACTCCGCTATCGCTACGTGACTGGGTCATGGCTGCGCCCCGACACCC
GCCAACACCCGCTGACGCGCCCTGACGGGCTTGTCTGCTCCCGGCATCCGCTTACAGACAAGCTGTGACC
GTCTCCGGGAGCTGCATGTGTCAGAGGTTTTCACCGTCATCACCGAAACGCGCGAGGCAGGGTGCCTTGA
TGTGGGCGCCGGCGGTCGAGTGGCGACGGCGCGGCTTGTCCGCGCCCTGGTAGATTGCCTGGCCGTAGGC
CAGCCATTTTTGAGCGGCCAGCGGCCGCGATAGGCCGACGCGAAGCGGCGGGGCGTAGGGAGCGCAGCGA
CCGAAGGGTAGGCGCTTTTTGCAGCTCTTCGGCTGTGCGCTGGCCAGACAGTTATGCACAGGCCAGGCGG
GTTTTAAGAGTTTTAATAAGTTTTAAAGAGTTTTAGGCGGAAAAATCGCCTTTTTTCTCTTTTATATCAG
TCACTTACATGTGTGACCGGTTCCCAATGTACGGCTTTGGGTTCCCAATGTACGGGTTCCGGTTCCCAAT
GTACGGCTTTGGGTTCCCAATGTACGTGCTATCCACAGGAAAGAGACCTTTTCGACCTTTTTCCCCTGCT
AGGGCAATTTGCCCTAGCATCTGCTCCGTACATTAGGAACCGGCGGATGCTTCGCCCTCGATCAGGTTGC
GGTAGCGCATGACTAGGATCGGGCCAGCCTGCCCCGCCTCCTCCTTCAAATCGTACTCCGGCAGGTCATT
TGACCCGATCAGCTTGCGCACGGTGAAACAGAACTTCTTGAACTCTCCGGCGCTGCCACTGCGTTCGTAG
ATCGTCTTGAACAACCATCTGGCTTCTGCCTTGCCTGCGGCGCGGCGTGCCAGGCGGTAGAGAAAACGGC
CGATGCCGGGATCGATCAAAAAGTAATCGGGGTGAACCGTCAGCACGTCCGGGTTCTTGCCTTCTGTGAT
CTCGCGGTACATCCAATCAGCTAGCTCGATCTCGATGTACTCCGGCCGCCCGGTTTCGCTCTTTACGATC
TTGTAGCGGCTAATCAAGGCTTCACCCTCGGATACCGTCACCAGGCGGCCGTTCTTGGCCTTCTTCGTAC
GCTGCATGGCAACGTGCGTGGTGTTTAACCGAATGCAGGTTTCTACCAGGTCGTCTTTCTGCTTTCCGCC
ATCGGCTCGCCGGCAGAACTTGAGTACGTCCGCAACGTGTGGACGGAACACGCGGCCGGGCTTGTCTCCC
TTCCCTTCCCGGTATCGGTTCATGGATTCGGTTAGATGGGAAACCGCCATCAGTACCAGGTCGTAATCCC
ACACACTGGCCATGCCGGCCGGCCCTGCGGAAACCTCTACGTGCCCGTCTGGAAGCTCGTAGCGGATCAC
CTCGCCAGCTCGTCGGTCACGCTTCGACAGACGGAAAACGGCCACGTCCATGATGCTGCGACTATCGCGG
GTGCCCACGTCATAGAGCATCGGAACGAAAAAATCTGGTTGCTCGTCGCCCTTGGGCGGCTTCCTAATCG
ACGGCGCACCGGCTGCCGGCGGTTGCCGGGATTCTTTGCGGATTCGATCAGCGGCCGCTTGCCACGATTC
ACCGGGGCGTGCTTCTGCCTCGATGCGTTGCCGCTGGGCGGCCTGCGCGGCCTTCAACTTCTCCACCAGG
TCATCACCCAGCGCCGCGCCGATTTGTACCGGGCCGGATGGTTTGCGACCGCTCACGCCGATTCCTCGGG
CTTGGGGGTTCCAGTGCCATTGCAGGGCCGGCAGACAACCCAGCCGCTTACGCCTGGCCAACCGCCCGTT
CCTCCACACATGGGGCATTCCACGGCGTCGGTGCCTGGTTGTTCTTGATTTTCCATGCCGCCTCCTTTAG
CCGCTAAAATTCATCTACTCATTTATTCATTTGCTCATTTACTCTGGTAGCTGCGCGATGTATTCAGATA
GCAGCTCGGTAATGGTCTTGCCTTGGCGTACCGCGTACATCTTCAGCTTGGTGTGATCCTCCGCCGGCAA
CTGAAAGTTGACCCGCTTCATGGCTGGCGTGTCTGCCAGGCTGGCCAACGTTGCAGCCTTGCTGCTGCGT
GCGCTCGGACGGCCGGCACTTAGCGTGTTTGTGCTTTTGCTCATTTTCTCTTTACCTCATTAACTCAAAT
GAGTTTTGATTTAATTTCAGCGGCCAGCGCCTGGACCTCGCGGGCAGCGTCGCCCTCGGGTTCTGATTCA
AGAACGGTTGTGCCGGCGGCGGCAGTGCCTGGGTAGCTCACGCGCTGCGTGATACGGGACTCAAGAATGG
GCAGCTCGTACCCGGCCAGCGCCTCGGCAACCTCACCGCCGATGCGCGTGCCTTTGATCGCCCGCGACAC
GACAAAGGCCGCTTGTAGCCTTCCATCCGTGACCTCAATGCGCTGCTTAACCAGCTCCACCAGGTCGGCG
GTGGCCCATATGTCGTAAGGGCTTGGCTGCACCGGAATCAGCACGAAGTCGGCTGCCTTGATCGCGGACA
CAGCCAAGTCCGCCGCCTGGGGCGCTCCGTCGATCACTACGAAGTCGCGCCGGCCGATGGCCTTCACGTC
GCGGTCAATCGTCGGGCGGTCGATGCCGACAACGGTTAGCGGTTGATCTTCCCGCACGGCCGCCCAATCG
CGGGCACTGCCCTGGGGATCGGAATCGACTAACAGAACATCGGCCCCGGCGAGTTGCAGGGCGCGGGCTA
GATGGGTTGCGATGGTCGTCTTGCCTGACCCGCCTTTCTGGTTAAGTACAGCGATAACCTTCATGCGTTC
CCCTTGCGTATTTGTTTATTTACTCATCGCATCATATACGCAGCGACCGCATGACGCAAGCTGTTTTACT
CAAATACACATCACCTTTTTAGACGGCGGCGCTCGGTTTCTTCAGCGGCCAAGCTGGCCGGCCAGGCCGC
CAGCTTGGCATCAGACAAACCGGCCAGGATTTCATGCAGCCGCACGGTTGAGACGTGCGCGGGCGGCTCG
AACACGTACCCGGCCGCGATCATCTCCGCCTCGATCTCTTCGGTAATGAAAAACGGTTCGTCCTGGCCGT
CCTGGTGCGGTTTCATGCTTGTTCCTCTTGGCGTTCATTCTCGGCGGCCGCCAGGGCGTCGGCCTCGGTC
AATGCGTCCTCACGGAAGGCACCGCGCCGCCTGGCCTCGGTGGGCGTCACTTCCTCGCTGCGCTCAAGTG
CGCGGTACAGGGTCGAGCGATGCACGCCAAGCAGTGCAGCCGCCTCTTTCACGGTGCGGCCTTCCTGGTC
GATCAGCTCGCGGGCGTGCGCGATCTGTGCCGGGGTGAGGGTAGGGCGGGGGCCAAACTTCACGCCTCGG
GCCTTGGCGGCCTCGCGCCCGCTCCGGGTGCGGTCGATGATTAGGGAACGCTCGAACTCGGCAATGCCGG
CGAACACGGTCAACACCATGCGGCCGGCCGGCGTGGTGGTGTCGGCCCACGGCTCTGCCAGGCTACGCAG
GCCCGCGCCGGCCTCCTGGATGCGCTCGGCAATGTCCAGTAGGTCGCGGGTGCTGCGGGCCAGGCGGTCT
AGCCTGGTCACTGTCACAACGTCGCCAGGGCGTAGGTGGTCAAGCATCCTGGCCAGCTCCGGGCGGTCGC
GCCTGGTGCCGGTGATCTTCTCGGAAAACAGCTTGGTGCAGCCGGCCGCGTGCAGTTCGGCCCGTTGGTT
GGTCAAGTCCTGGTCGTCGGTGCTGACGCGGGCATAGCCCAGCAGGCCAGCGGCGGCGCTCTTGTTCATG
GCGTAATGTCTCCGGTTCTAGTCGCAAGTATTCTACTTTATGCGACTAAAACACGCGACAAGAAAACGCC
AGGAAAAGGGCAGGGCGGCAGCCTGTCGCGTAACTTAGGACTTGTGCGACATGTCGTTTTCAGAAGACGG
CTGCACTGAACGTCAGAAGCCGACTGCACTATAGCAGCGGAGGGGTTGGATCAAAGTACTTTAAAGTACT
TTAAAGTACTTTAAAGTACTTTGATCCCGAGGGGAACCCTGTGGTTGGCATGCACATACAAATGGACGAA
CGGATAAACCTTTTCACGCCCTTTTAAATATCCGATTATTCTAATAAACGCTCTTTTCTCTTAGGTTTAC
CCGCCAATATATCCTGTCAAACACTGATAGTTTAAACTGAAGGCGGGAAACGACAATCTGATCCAAGCTC
AAGCTAAGCTCATAAACATTTACCTTTCATGGGGATTACATTTTTAAGTCTATAGCTATATCCATTATTC
AGTTATGTGCATAAATCAGCTTCTTCTTCTTCTTCTTTTGTAACTAAAGCATGCATAATAAGAAAGCCGA
TATTGGACATAGACCAACAAAGCTATGTAATTGGAATGATCAGCCAATTAGGTAACACATCAAAGAAAAG
AAATAATAGATCCTCCGATGTTTGGTAAATTTATTAATAATTATTTACACAAGTTGGTAATTGTGGAATA
ATTTGTCTACACAAGGTTGACAATTGTGGCTGAGCGATTATGTTAGAGTGCATCAAGTTGAAAGTGTAGG
ATTTTGTTGGACTCTTTTGGTGCCTTGGTAAAATAAGATGATATAATCGGGGTGGTTTTGATTGAGCTTC
CACCAAGATAGAGTGTTCATATTTTATTAGCTAGTAGACTTAAAGATTTATGTCACTCATCGTAATGAGA
AATTTCTACAATTTCCACTTATATACAATGCAAAACAAACTAAATTGGTACAACAAACATATATTCATGT
GAACCTCATATGTTCCTCATGCATAGTTACCAATAGTTCGTATCTCTCGTCTTTTATTGGGAGTTATCTT
ATCAATGTGCTGAATTTGGCTATAATGATGTTTTTCAAATTGAGCACACGACCATGAGTACTTTATTTTT
TGTTTTTTCAAAATGACTTAAAATCGTTGTGTATCATTTATCGAGTCTCTATTCGAAAGGCCAGACTAAC
TCGATTTGGACTGGTGCCAAGACAAAAGCTTGTTTTTGGGGAGGTGCGGAAAGGTGAAACCCTCCGTAGT
ACGTGATGTATCTCAGGAATAGAAATGTTCTGATTTTATCATTTAATCTTTGTGGAGTTTGATGAATATA
TAAAGGTGATTTAGAGTTTTTATGTCATTATTTACATGATTACTAAAAGAAACCCTAGGCTAAAAGATAT
TTGCCTCAAAATTGAAAAAGTTGAATATTTTAACACTTTACTAATATATACTTTGTTAAGCACCATTTTT
CCCTCCTATTTTCTCTCCTTATTTCAAGACTACATGTGCCCTCATAGAGACACTTGCTTTTGCATTTCAC
TTTATGTTAATCTGAGCAATAAAAGACCTCTAAAGACCATATCTAAGCAAATCCCTGAACAAATGTCCTA
ATCAACAATTTAATTAATACTAGTTTCTTTTCGGTTTCAAGGCGTTTACCAAAAACCAAACAACTCTTTA
CACAAAACTAGTTCTATTCACTTTGGGATCGGTGATGTGCTTATTGCTATTAATTAATACTAGATATGAT
CATAGTCTCTTCTATTCCAAGCAACGCATACCACTTTGTTTAT
